Addgene plasmid #141683: TFORF0748
Purpose: Lentiviral vector for overexpressing transcription factor ORFs with unique 24-bp barcodes. Barcodes facilitate identification of transcription factors in pooled screens.
Depositing lab: Feng Zhang. Depositing organization: Broad Institute. Publication: A transcription factor atlas of directed differentiation. Joung J, Ma S, Tay T, Geiger-Schuller KR, Kirchgatterer PC, Verdine VK, Guo B, Arias-Garcia MA, Allen WE, Singh A, Kuksenko O, Abudayyeh OO, Gootenberg JS, Fu Z, Macrae RK, Buenrostro JD, Regev A, Zhang F. Cell. 2023 Jan 5;186(1):209-229.e26. doi: 10.1016/j.cell.2022.11.026. PubMed 36608654.
Backbone
  Vector backbone: pLX_TRC317
  Backbone manufacturer: Broad Institute Genetic Perturbation Platform
  Backbone size w/o insert (bp): 8264
  Vector type: Mammalian Expression, Lentiviral
  Selectable markers: Puromycin
Growth in bacteria
  Bacterial resistance: Ampicillin, 100 μg/mL
  Growth temperature: 37°C
  Growth strain: NEB Stable
  Copy number: High Copy
Gene/Insert
  Gene/Insert name: PIAS4
  Species: H. sapiens (human)
  Insert size (bp): 1634
  Entrez Gene: PIAS4 (a.k.a. PIAS-gamma, PIASY, Piasg, ZMIZ6)
  Promoter: EF1a
  Cloning method: Unknown
  Sequencing primers: 5′ GGGTGGAGACTGAAGTTAGGCCAG; 3′ CACATAGCGTAAAAGGAGCAACATAG
Terms and licenses: Academic/Nonprofit Terms; Industry Terms: Not Available to Industry
Depositor comments: NM_015897,ENST00000262971 . The transcription factor ORF portion of this plasmid was synthesized by Genewiz. Please test multiple small colonies in case of plasmid recombination. To make this collection available in a timely manner, a portion of this collection was not fully sequenced by Addgene. If an Addgene verified full plasmid sequence is not available, please contact us prior to placing an order to request the full sequence.
How to cite: TFORF0748 was a gift from Feng Zhang (Addgene plasmid # 141683 ; http://n2t.net/addgene:141683 ; RRID:Addgene_141683)
