[The description below was written by a language model from this plasmid's Addgene catalogue record and pLannotate feature annotations shown in this document.]
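Description:
TFORF0748 is a lentiviral mammalian expression plasmid built on the pLX_TRC317 backbone that carries the human PIAS4 open reading frame. It belongs to a barcoded collection of transcription factor ORFs. In bacteria it is maintained through a high-copy ColE1/pUC-type origin and selected with ampicillin via the β-lactamase gene. An f1 origin and remnants of a lac/T7/T3 cloning region are also present. The depositor notes that the plasmid can recombine, as is common for constructs carrying repeated LTR sequences.

The viral portion has a third-generation, self-inactivating layout. An RSV promoter drives a truncated HIV-1 5' LTR, followed by the Ψ packaging signal with a partial gag sequence, the Rev response element for Rev-dependent nuclear export of the genomic RNA, a cPPT/CTS, and a ΔU3 3' LTR that disables LTR promoter activity after integration. An SV40 poly(A) signal lies downstream.

Between the LTRs are two expression units. An SV40 early promoter/origin region precedes a puromycin N-acetyltransferase gene, which allows selection of transduced cells. The EF-1α promoter drives PIAS4, an E3-type SUMO ligase and transcriptional coregulator. A WPRE downstream of the ORF enhances transcript stability and expression.

According to the record, each plasmid in the collection carries a unique 24-bp barcode, but it is not annotated in the feature table, so its position is not stated. A short U6-like fragment annotated between the ORF and the WPRE is unlikely to be a functional promoter. The construct is intended for PIAS4 overexpression, either on its own or in pooled screens where the barcode identifies the delivered factor.
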