Features (pLannotate 1.2.2; 31 found; start..end, strand, type, name):
      5..231     +  promoter       RSV promoter: Rous sarcoma virus enhancer/promoter
    232..412     +  LTR            5' LTR (truncated): truncated 5' long terminal repeat (LTR) from HIV-1
    459..584     +  misc_feature   HIV-1 Ψ: packaging signal of human immunodeficiency virus type 1
    568..931     +  CDS            HIV-1 gag (fragment): gag protein from human immunodeficiency virus 1; gag
   1077..1310    +  misc_feature   RRE: The Rev response element (RRE) of HIV-1 allows for Rev-dependent mRNA export from the nucleus to the cytoplasm.
   1687..1713    +  CDS            Rev (fragment): human immunodeficiency virus 1 (HIV-1) Rev protein; rev; enhances nuclear export of unspliced and incompletely spliced viral mRNAs
   1720..1743    +  promoter       SV40 promoter (fragment): SV40 early promoter
   1744..1815    +  promoter       SV40 promoter (fragment): SV40 enhancer and early promoter
   1839..1974    +  rep_origin     SV40 ori: SV40 origin of replication
   2020..2616    +  CDS            PuroR (fragment): puromycin N-acetyltransferase; pac from Streptomyces; confers resistance to puromycin
   2665..2782    +  misc_feature   cPPT/CTS: central polypurine tract and central termination sequence of HIV-1
   2847..2913    +  CDS            small t antigen (fragment): SV40 (simian virus 40) small t antigen
   2920..4098    +  promoter       EF-1α promoter: strong constitutive promoter for human elongation factor EF-1α
   4115..5644    +  CDS            PIAS4: PIAS4_HUMAN - Also known as PIASG. Experimental evidence at protein level: Swiss-Prot protein existence level 1. Functions as an E3-type small ubiquitin-like modifier (SUMO) ligase, stabilizing the interaction between UBE2I and the substrate, and as a SUMO-tethering factor. Plays a crucial role as a transcriptional coregulation in various cellular pathways, including the STAT pathway, the p53/TP53 pathway, the Wnt pathway and the steroid hormone signaling pathway. Involved in gene silencing. Mediates sumoylation of CEBPA, PARK7, HERC2, MYB, TCF4 and RNF168. In Wnt signaling, represses LEF1 and
   5660..5713    +  promoter       U6 promoter (fragment): RNA polymerase III promoter for human U6 snRNA
   5755..6343    +  misc_feature   WPRE: woodchuck hepatitis virus posttranscriptional regulatory element
   6394..6413    +  misc_feature   cPPT/CTS (fragment): central polypurine tract and central termination sequence of HIV-1
   6415..6648    +  LTR            3' LTR (ΔU3): self-inactivating 3' long terminal repeat (LTR) from HIV-1
   6726..6847    +  polyA_signal   SV40 poly(A) signal: SV40 polyadenylation signal
   6887..7022    +  rep_origin     SV40 ori: SV40 origin of replication
   7043..7061    -  promoter       T7 promoter: promoter for bacteriophage T7 RNA polymerase
   7069..7224    +  CDS            lacZα (fragment): LacZα fragment of β-galactosidase; lacZ fragment
   7229..7657    +  rep_origin     f1 ori (sequence partly withheld): f1 bacteriophage origin of replication; arrow indicates direction of (+) strand synthesis
   7710..7814    +  promoter       AmpR promoter: bla
   7815..8675    +  CDS            AmpR: β-lactamase; bla; confers resistance to ampicillin, carbenicillin, and related antibiotics
   8846..9434    +  rep_origin     ori: high-copy-number ColE1/pMB1/pBR322/pUC origin of replication
   9617..9709    +  CDS            lacI (fragment): lac repressor; lacI; The lac repressor binds to the lac operator to inhibit transcription in E. coli. This inhibition can be relieved by adding lactose or isopropyl-β-D-thiogalactopyranoside (IPTG).
   9722..9743    +  protein_bind   CAP binding site: CAP binding activates transcription in the presence of cAMP. E. coli catabolite activator protein
   9758..9788    +  promoter       lac promoter: promoter for the E. coli lac operon
   9796..9812    +  protein_bind   lac operator: The lac repressor binds to the lac operator to inhibit transcription in E. coli. This inhibition can be relieved by adding lactose or isopropyl-β-D-thiogalactopyranoside (IPTG). lac repressor encoded by lacI
   9857..9875    +  promoter       T3 promoter: promoter for bacteriophage T3 RNA polymerase
>Addgene plasmid #141683 | TFORF0748 | addgene full sequence | sequence record 389704 | Addgene NGS Result
TTAATGTAGTCTTATGCAATACTCTTGTAGTCTTGCAACATGGTAACGATGAGTTAGCAACATGCCTTAC
AAGGAGAGAAAAAGCACCGTGCATGCCGATTGGTGGAAGTAAGGTGGTACGATCGTGCCTTATTAGGAAG
GCAACAGACGGGTCTGACATGGATTGGACGAACCACTGAATTGCCGCATTGCAGAGATATTGTATTTAAG
TGCCTAGCTCGATACATAAACGGGTCTCTCTGGTTAGACCAGATCTGAGCCTGGGAGCTCTCTGGCTAAC
TAGGGAACCCACTGCTTAAGCCTCAATAAAGCTTGCCTTGAGTGCTTCAAGTAGTGTGTGCCCGTCTGTT
GTGTGACTCTGGTAACTAGAGATCCCTCAGACCCTTTTAGTCAGTGTGGAAAATCTCTAGCAGTGGCGCC
CGAACAGGGACTTGAAAGCGAAAGGGAAACCAGAGGAGCTCTCTCGACGCAGGACTCGGCTTGCTGAAGC
GCGCACGGCAAGAGGCGAGGGGCGGCGACTGGTGAGTACGCCAAAAATTTTGACTAGCGGAGGCTAGAAG
GAGAGAGATGGGTGCGAGAGCGTCAGTATTAAGCGGGGGAGAATTAGATCGCGATGGGAAAAAATTCGGT
TAAGGCCAGGGGGAAAGAAAAAATATAAATTAAAACATATAGTATGGGCAAGCAGGGAGCTAGAACGATT
CGCAGTTAATCCTGGCCTGTTAGAAACATCAGAAGGCTGTAGACAAATACTGGGACAGCTACAACCATCC
CTTCAGACAGGATCAGAAGAACTTAGATCATTATATAATACAGTAGCAACCCTCTATTGTGTGCATCAAA
GGATAGAGATAAAAGACACCAAGGAAGCTTTAGACAAGATAGAGGAAGAGCAAAACAAAAGTAAGACCAC
CGCACAGCAAGCGGCCGCTGATCTTCAGACCTGGAGGAGGAGATATGAGGGACAATTGGAGAAGTGAATT
ATATAAATATAAAGTAGTAAAAATTGAACCATTAGGAGTAGCACCCACCAAGGCAAAGAGAAGAGTGGTG
CAGAGAGAAAAAAGAGCAGTGGGAATAGGAGCTTTGTTCCTTGGGTTCTTGGGAGCAGCAGGAAGCACTA
TGGGCGCAGCGTCAATGACGCTGACGGTACAGGCCAGACAATTATTGTCTGGTATAGTGCAGCAGCAGAA
CAATTTGCTGAGGGCTATTGAGGCGCAACAGCATCTGTTGCAACTCACAGTCTGGGGCATCAAGCAGCTC
CAGGCAAGAATCCTGGCTGTGGAAAGATACCTAAAGGATCAACAGCTCCTGGGGATTTGGGGTTGCTCTG
GAAAACTCATTTGCACCACTGCTGTGCCTTGGAATGCTAGTTGGAGTAATAAATCTCTGGAACAGATTTG
GAATCACACGACCTGGATGGAGTGGGACAGAGAAATTAACAATTACACAAGCTTAATACACTCCTTAATT
GAAGAATCGCAAAACCAGCAAGAAAAGAATGAACAAGAATTATTGGAATTAGATAAATGGGCAAGTTTGT
GGAATTGGTTTAACATAACAAATTGGCTGTGGTATATAAAATTATTCATAATGATAGTAGGAGGCTTGGT
AGGTTTAAGAATAGTTTTTGCTGTACTTTCTATAGTGAATAGAGTTAGGCAGGGATATTCACCATTATCG
TTTCAGACCCACCTCCCAACCCCGAGGGGACCCATGCATTGCATCTCAATTAGTCAGCAACCAGGTGTGG
AAAGTCCCCAGGCTCCCCAGCAGGCAGAAGTATGCAAAGCATGCGTCTCAATTAGTCAGCAACCATAGTC
CCGCCCCTAACTCCGCCCATCCCGCCCCTAACTCCGCCCAGTTCCGCCCATTCTCCGCCCCATGGCTGAC
TAATTTTTTTTATTTATGCAGAGGCCGAGGCCGCCTCGGCCTCTGAGCTATTCCAGAAGTAGTGAGGAGG
CTTTTTTGGAGGCCTAGGCTTTTGCAAAAAGCTTTCTAGAGGTACCACCGGAGCTTACCATGACCGAGTA
CAAGCCCACGGTGCGCCTCGCCACCCGCGACGACGTCCCCAGGGCCGTACGCACCCTCGCCGCCGCGTTC
GCCGACTACCCCGCCACGCGCCACACCGTCGATCCGGACCGCCACATCGAGCGGGTCACCGAGCTGCAAG
AACTCTTCCTCACGCGCGTCGGGCTCGACATCGGCAAGGTGTGGGTCGCGGACGACGGCGCCGCCGTGGC
GGTCTGGACCACGCCGGAGAGCGTCGAAGCGGGGGCGGTGTTCGCCGAGATCGGCCCGCGCATGGCCGAG
TTGAGCGGTTCCCGGCTGGCCGCGCAGCAACAGATGGAAGGCCTCCTGGCGCCGCACCGGCCCAAGGAGC
CCGCGTGGTTCCTGGCCACCGTCGGCGTCTCGCCCGACCACCAGGGCAAGGGTCTGGGCAGCGCCGTCGT
GCTCCCCGGAGTGGAGGCGGCCGAGCGCGCCGGGGTGCCCGCCTTCCTGGAGACCTCCGCGCCCCGCAAC
CTCCCCTTCTACGAGCGGCTCGGCTTCACCGTCACCGCCGACGTCGAGGTGCCCGAAGGACCGCGCACCT
GGTGCATGACCCGCAAGCCCGGTGCCAGTTAACGAATTCTAGATCTTGAGACAAATGGCAGTATTCATCC
ACAATTTTAAAAGAAAAGGGGGGATTGGGGGGTACAGTGCAGGGGAAAGAATAGTAGACATAATAGCAAC
AGACATACAAACTAAAGAATTACAAAAACAAATTACAAAAATTCAAAATTTTCGGGTTTATTACAGGGAC
AGCAGAGATCCACTTTGGCGCCGGCTCGAGGCCTGCAGGTGCAAAGATGGATAAAGTTTTAAACAGAGAG
GAATCTTTGCAGCTAATGGACCTTCTAGGTCTTGAAAGGAGTGGGAATTGGCTCCGGTGCCCGTCAGTGG
GCAGAGCGCACATCGCCCACAGTCCCCGAGAAGTTGGGGGGAGGGGTCGGCAATTGAACCGGTGCCTAGA
GAAGGTGGCGCGGGGTAAACTGGGAAAGTGATGTCGTGTACTGGCTCCGCCTTTTTCCCGAGGGTGGGGG
AGAACCGTATATAAGTGCAGTAGTCGCCGTGAACGTTCTTTTTCGCAACGGGTTTGCCGCCAGAACACAG
GTAAGTGCCGTGTGTGGTTCCCGCGGGCCTGGCCTCTTTACGGGTTATGGCCCTTGCGTGCCTTGAATTA
CTTCCACCTGGCTGCAGTACGTGATTCTTGATCCCGAGCTTCGGGTTGGAAGTGGGTGGGAGAGTTCGAG
GCCTTGCGCTTAAGGAGCCCCTTCGCCTCGTGCTTGAGTTGAGGCCTGGCCTGGGCGCTGGGGCCGCCGC
GTGCGAATCTGGTGGCACCTTCGCGCCTGTCTCGCTGCTTTCGATAAGTCTCTAGCCATTTAAAATTTTT
GATGACCTGCTGCGACGCTTTTTTTCTGGCAAGATAGTCTTGTAAATGCGGGCCAAGATCTGCACACTGG
TATTTCGGTTTTTGGGGCCGCGGGCGGCGACGGGGCCCGTGCGTCCCAGCGCACATGTTCGGCGAGGCGG
GGCCTGCGAGCGCGGCCACCGAGAATCGGACGGGGGTAGTCTCAAGCTGGCCGGCCTGCTCTGGTGCCTG
GCCTCGCGCCGCCGTGTATCGCCCCGCCCTGGGCGGCAAGGCTGGCCCGGTCGGCACCAGTTGCGTGAGC
GGAAAGATGGCCGCTTCCCGGCCCTGCTGCAGGGAGCTCAAAATGGAGGACGCGGCGCTCGGGAGAGCGG
GCGGGTGAGTCACCCACACAAAGGAAAAGGGCCTTTCCGTCCTCAGCCGTCGCTTCATGTGACTCCACGG
AGTACCGGGCGCCGTCCAGGCACCTCGATTAGTTCTCGAGCTTTTGGAGTACGTCGTCTTTAGGTTGGGG
GGAGGGGTTTTATGCGATGGAGTTTCCCCACACTGAGTGGGTGGAGACTGAAGTTAGGCCAGCTTGGCAC
TTGATGTAATTCTCCTTGGAATTTGCCCTTTTTGAGTTTGGATCTTGGTTCATTCTCAAGCCTCAGACAG
TGGTTCAAAGTTTTTTTCTTCCATTTCAGGTGTCGTGAGGCTAGCACCGCCACCATGGCGGCGGAGCTGG
TGGAGGCCAAAAACATGGTGATGAGTTTTCGAGTCTCCGACCTTCAGATGCTCCTGGGTTTCGTGGGCCG
GAGTAAGAGTGGACTGAAGCACGAGCTCGTCACCAGGGCCCTCCAGCTGGTGCAGTTTGACTGTAGCCCT
GAGCTGTTCAAGAAGATCAAGGAGCTGTACGAGACCCGCTACGCCAAGAAGAACTCGGAGCCTGCCCCAC
AGCCGCACCGGCCCCTGGACCCCCTGACCATGCACTCCACCTACGACCGGGCCGGCGCTGTGCCCAGGAC
TCCGCTGGCAGGCCCCAATATTGACTACCCCGTGCTCTACGGAAAGTACTTAAACGGACTGGGACGGTTG
CCCGCCAAGACCCTCAAGCCAGAAGTCCGCCTGGTGAAGCTGCCGTTCTTTAATATGCTGGATGAGCTGC
TGAAGCCCACCGAATTAGTCCCACAGAACAACGAGAAGCTTCAGGAGAGCCCGTGCATCTTCGCATTGAC
GCCAAGACAGGTGGAGTTGATCCGGAACTCCAGGGAACTGCAGCCCGGAGTTAAAGCCGTGCAGGTCGTC
CTGAGAATCTGTTACTCAGACACCAGCTGCCCTCAGGAGGACCAGTACCCGCCCAACATCGCTGTGAAGG
TCAACCACAGCTACTGCTCCGTCCCGGGCTACTACCCCTCCAATAAGCCCGGGGTGGAGCCCAAGAGGCC
GTGCCGCCCCATCAACCTCACCCACCTCATGTACCTGTCCTCGGCCACCAACCGCATCACTGTCACCTGG
GGGAACTACGGCAAGAGCTACTCGGTGGCCCTGTACCTGGTGCGGCAGCTGACCTCATCGGAGCTGCTGC
AGAGGCTGAAGACCATTGGGGTAAAGCACCCGGAGCTGTGCAAGGCACTGGTCAAGGAGAAGCTGCGCCT
TGATCCTGACAGCGAGATCGCCACCACCGGTGTGCGGGTGTCCCTCATCTGTCCGCTGGTGAAGATGCGG
CTCTCCGTGCCCTGCCGGGCAGAGACCTGTGCCCACCTGCAGTGCTTCGACGCCGTCTTCTACCTGCAGA
TGAACGAGAAGAAGCCCACCTGGATGTGCCCCGTGTGCGACAAGCCAGCCCCCTACGACCAGCTCATCAT
CGACGGGCTCCTCTCGAAGATCCTGAGCGAGTGTGAGGACGCCGACGAGATCGAGTACCTGGTGGACGGC
TCGTGGTGCCCGATCCGCGCCGAAAAGGAGCGCAGCTGCAGCCCGCAGGGCGCCATCCTCGTGCTGGGCC
CCTCGGACGCCAATGGGCTCCTGCCCGCCCCCAGCGTCAACGGGAGCGGTGCCCTGGGCAGCACGGGTGG
CGGCGGCCCGGTGGGCAGCATGGAGAATGGGAAGCCGGGCGCCGATGTGGTGGACCTCACGCTGGACAGC
TCATCGTCCTCGGAGGATGAGGAGGAGGAGGAAGAGGAGGAGGAAGACGAGGACGAAGAGGGGCCCCGGC
CCAAGCGCCGCTGCCCCTTCCAGAAGGGCCTGGTGCCGGCCTGCTAGTAATGAACTAGTCCGTAACTTGA
AAGTATTTCGATTTCTTGGCTTTATATATCTTGTGGAAAGGACGAAGTCTTGAACCTTCTTTAAGTATTA
CGCGTTAAGTCGACAATCAACCTCTGGATTACAAAATTTGTGAAAGATTGACTGGTATTCTTAACTATGT
TGCTCCTTTTACGCTATGTGGATACGCTGCTTTAATGCCTTTGTATCATGCTATTGCTTCCCGTATGGCT
TTCATTTTCTCCTCCTTGTATAAATCCTGGTTGCTGTCTCTTTATGAGGAGTTGTGGCCCGTTGTCAGGC
AACGTGGCGTGGTGTGCACTGTGTTTGCTGACGCAACCCCCACTGGTTGGGGCATTGCCACCACCTGTCA
GCTCCTTTCCGGGACTTTCGCTTTCCCCCTCCCTATTGCCACGGCGGAACTCATCGCCGCCTGCCTTGCC
CGCTGCTGGACAGGGGCTCGGCTGTTGGGCACTGACAATTCCGTGGTGTTGTCGGGGAAATCATCGTCCT
TTCCTTGGCTGCTCGCCTGTGTTGCCACCTGGATTCTGCGCGGGACGTCCTTCTGCTACGTCCCTTCGGC
CCTCAATCCAGCGGACCTTCCTTCCCGCGGCCTGCTGCCGGCTCTGCGGCCTCTTCCGCGTCTTCGCCTT
CGCCCTCAGACGAGTCGGATCTCCCTTTGGGCCGCCTCCCCGCGTCGACTTTAAGACCAATGACTTACAA
GGCAGCTGTAGATCTTAGCCACTTTTTAAAAGAAAAGGGGGGACTGGAAGGGCTAATTCACTCCCAACGA
AGACAAGATCTGCTTTTTGCTTGTACTGGGTCTCTCTGGTTAGACCAGATCTGAGCCTGGGAGCTCTCTG
GCTAACTAGGGAACCCACTGCTTAAGCCTCAATAAAGCTTGCCTTGAGTGCTTCAAGTAGTGTGTGCCCG
TCTGTTGTGTGACTCTGGTAACTAGAGATCCCTCAGACCCTTTTAGTCAGTGTGGAAAATCTCTAGCAGT
ACGTATAGTAGTTCATGTCATCTTATTATTCAGTATTTATAACTTGCAAAGAAATGAATATCAGAGAGTG
AGAGGAACTTGTTTATTGCAGCTTATAATGGTTACAAATAAAGCAATAGCATCACAAATTTCACAAATAA
AGCATTTTTTTCACTGCATTCTAGTTGTGGTTTGTCCAAACTCATCAATGTATCTTATCATGTCTGGCTC
TAGCTATCCCGCCCCTAACTCCGCCCATCCCGCCCCTAACTCCGCCCAGTTCCGCCCATTCTCCGCCCCA
TGGCTGACTAATTTTTTTTATTTATGCAGAGGCCGAGGCCGCCTCGGCCTCTGAGCTATTCCAGAAGTAG
TGAGGAGGCTTTTTTGGAGGCCTAGGGACGTACCCAATTCGCCCTATAGTGAGTCGTATTACGCGCGCTC
ACTGGCCGTCGTTTTACAACGTCGTGACTGGGAAAACCCTGGCGTTACCCAACTTAATCGCCTTGCAGCA
CATCCCCCTTTCGCCAGCTGGCGTAATAGCGAAGAGGCCCGCACCGATCGCCCTTCCCAACAGTTGCGCA
GCCTGAATGGCGAATGGG
[124 nt withheld, positions 7229-7352]
C
[91 nt withheld, positions 7354-7444]
A
[49 nt withheld, positions 7446-7494]
CCTTTGACGTTGGAGTCCACGTTCTTT
[37 nt withheld, positions 7522-7558]
ACCCTATCTCGGTCTATTCTTTTGATTTATAAGGGATTTTGCCGATTTCGGCCTATTGGTTAAAAAATGA
GCTGATTTAACAAAAATTTAACGCGAATTTTAACAAAATATTAACGCTTACAATTTAGGTGGCACTTTTC
GGGGAAATGTGCGCGGAACCCCTATTTGTTTATTTTTCTAAATACATTCAAATATGTATCCGCTCATGAG
ACAATAACCCTGATAAATGCTTCAATAATATTGAAAAAGGAAGAGTATGAGTATTCAACATTTCCGTGTC
GCCCTTATTCCCTTTTTTGCGGCATTTTGCCTTCCTGTTTTTGCTCACCCAGAAACGCTGGTGAAAGTAA
AAGATGCTGAAGATCAGTTGGGTGCACGAGTGGGTTACATCGAACTGGATCTCAACAGCGGTAAGATCCT
TGAGAGTTTTCGCCCCGAAGAACGTTTTCCAATGATGAGCACTTTTAAAGTTCTGCTATGTGGCGCGGTA
TTATCCCGTATTGACGCCGGGCAAGAGCAACTCGGTCGCCGCATACACTATTCTCAGAATGACTTGGTTG
AGTACTCACCAGTCACAGAAAAGCATCTTACGGATGGCATGACAGTAAGAGAATTATGCAGTGCTGCCAT
AACCATGAGTGATAACACTGCGGCCAACTTACTTCTGACAACGATCGGAGGACCGAAGGAGCTAACCGCT
TTTTTGCACAACATGGGGGATCATGTAACTCGCCTTGATCGTTGGGAACCGGAGCTGAATGAAGCCATAC
CAAACGACGAGCGTGACACCACGATGCCTGTAGCAATGGCAACAACGTTGCGCAAACTATTAACTGGCGA
ACTACTTACTCTAGCTTCCCGGCAACAATTAATAGACTGGATGGAGGCGGATAAAGTTGCAGGACCACTT
CTGCGCTCGGCCCTTCCGGCTGGCTGGTTTATTGCTGATAAATCTGGAGCCGGTGAGCGTGGGTCTCGCG
GTATCATTGCAGCACTGGGGCCAGATGGTAAGCCCTCCCGTATCGTAGTTATCTACACGACGGGGAGTCA
GGCAACTATGGATGAACGAAATAGACAGATCGCTGAGATAGGTGCCTCACTGATTAAGCATTGGTAACTG
TCAGACCAAGTTTACTCATATATACTTTAGATTGATTTAAAACTTCATTTTTAATTTAAAAGGATCTAGG
TGAAGATCCTTTTTGATAATCTCATGACCAAAATCCCTTAACGTGAGTTTTCGTTCCACTGAGCGTCAGA
CCCCGTAGAAAAGATCAAAGGATCTTCTTGAGATCCTTTTTTTCTGCGCGTAATCTGCTGCTTGCAAACA
AAAAAACCACCGCTACCAGCGGTGGTTTGTTTGCCGGATCAAGAGCTACCAACTCTTTTTCCGAAGGTAA
CTGGCTTCAGCAGAGCGCAGATACCAAATACTGTTCTTCTAGTGTAGCCGTAGTTAGGCCACCACTTCAA
GAACTCTGTAGCACCGCCTACATACCTCGCTCTGCTAATCCTGTTACCAGTGGCTGCTGCCAGTGGCGAT
AAGTCGTGTCTTACCGGGTTGGACTCAAGACGATAGTTACCGGATAAGGCGCAGCGGTCGGGCTGAACGG
GGGGTTCGTGCACACAGCCCAGCTTGGAGCGAACGACCTACACCGAACTGAGATACCTACAGCGTGAGCT
ATGAGAAAGCGCCACGCTTCCCGAAGGGAGAAAGGCGGACAGGTATCCGGTAAGCGGCAGGGTCGGAACA
GGAGAGCGCACGAGGGAGCTTCCAGGGGGAAACGCCTGGTATCTTTATAGTCCTGTCGGGTTTCGCCACC
TCTGACTTGAGCGTCGATTTTTGTGATGCTCGTCAGGGGGGCGGAGCCTATGGAAAAACGCCAGCAACGC
GGCCTTTTTACGGTTCCTGGCCTTTTGCTGGCCTTTTGCTCACATGTTCTTTCCTGCGTTATCCCCTGAT
TCTGTGGATAACCGTATTACCGCCTTTGAGTGAGCTGATACCGCTCGCCGCAGCCGAACGACCGAGCGCA
GCGAGTCAGTGAGCGAGGAAGCGGAAGAGCGCCCAATACGCAAACCGCCTCTCCCCGCGCGTTGGCCGAT
TCATTAATGCAGCTGGCACGACAGGTTTCCCGACTGGAAAGCGGGCAGTGAGCGCAACGCAATTAATGTG
AGTTAGCTCACTCATTAGGCACCCCAGGCTTTACACTTTATGCTTCCGGCTCGTATGTTGTGTGGAATTG
TGAGCGGATAACAATTTCACACAGGAAACAGCTATGACCATGATTACGCCAAGCGCGCAATTAACCCTCA
CTAAAGGGAACAAAAGCTGGAGCTGCAAGC
