>Addgene plasmid #141683 | TFORF0748 | depositor partial sequence | sequence record 277186 | Insert
ACCGCCACCATGGCGGCGGAGCTGGTGGAGGCCAAAAACATGGTGATGAGTTTTCGAGTCTCCGACCTTC
AGATGCTCCTGGGTTTCGTGGGCCGGAGTAAGAGTGGACTGAAGCACGAGCTCGTCACCAGGGCCCTCCA
GCTGGTGCAGTTTGACTGTAGCCCTGAGCTGTTCAAGAAGATCAAGGAGCTGTACGAGACCCGCTACGCC
AAGAAGAACTCGGAGCCTGCCCCACAGCCGCACCGGCCCCTGGACCCCCTGACCATGCACTCCACCTACG
ACCGGGCCGGCGCTGTGCCCAGGACTCCGCTGGCAGGCCCCAATATTGACTACCCCGTGCTCTACGGAAA
GTACTTAAACGGACTGGGACGGTTGCCCGCCAAGACCCTCAAGCCAGAAGTCCGCCTGGTGAAGCTGCCG
TTCTTTAATATGCTGGATGAGCTGCTGAAGCCCACCGAATTAGTCCCACAGAACAACGAGAAGCTTCAGG
AGAGCCCGTGCATCTTCGCATTGACGCCAAGACAGGTGGAGTTGATCCGGAACTCCAGGGAACTGCAGCC
CGGAGTTAAAGCCGTGCAGGTCGTCCTGAGAATCTGTTACTCAGACACCAGCTGCCCTCAGGAGGACCAG
TACCCGCCCAACATCGCTGTGAAGGTCAACCACAGCTACTGCTCCGTCCCGGGCTACTACCCCTCCAATA
AGCCCGGGGTGGAGCCCAAGAGGCCGTGCCGCCCCATCAACCTCACCCACCTCATGTACCTGTCCTCGGC
CACCAACCGCATCACTGTCACCTGGGGGAACTACGGCAAGAGCTACTCGGTGGCCCTGTACCTGGTGCGG
CAGCTGACCTCATCGGAGCTGCTGCAGAGGCTGAAGACCATTGGGGTAAAGCACCCGGAGCTGTGCAAGG
CACTGGTCAAGGAGAAGCTGCGCCTTGATCCTGACAGCGAGATCGCCACCACCGGTGTGCGGGTGTCCCT
CATCTGTCCGCTGGTGAAGATGCGGCTCTCCGTGCCCTGCCGGGCAGAGACCTGTGCCCACCTGCAGTGC
TTCGACGCCGTCTTCTACCTGCAGATGAACGAGAAGAAGCCCACCTGGATGTGCCCCGTGTGCGACAAGC
CAGCCCCCTACGACCAGCTCATCATCGACGGGCTCCTCTCGAAGATCCTGAGCGAGTGTGAGGACGCCGA
CGAGATCGAGTACCTGGTGGACGGCTCGTGGTGCCCGATCCGCGCCGAAAAGGAGCGCAGCTGCAGCCCG
CAGGGCGCCATCCTCGTGCTGGGCCCCTCGGACGCCAATGGGCTCCTGCCCGCCCCCAGCGTCAACGGGA
GCGGTGCCCTGGGCAGCACGGGTGGCGGCGGCCCGGTGGGCAGCATGGAGAATGGGAAGCCGGGCGCCGA
TGTGGTGGACCTCACGCTGGACAGCTCATCGTCCTCGGAGGATGAGGAGGAGGAGGAAGAGGAGGAGGAA
GACGAGGACGAAGAGGGGCCCCGGCCCAAGCGCCGCTGCCCCTTCCAGAAGGGCCTGGTGCCGGCCTGCT
AGTAATGAACTAGTCCGTAACTTGAAAGTATTTCGATTTCTTGGCTTTATATATCTTGTGGAAAGGACGA
AGTCTTGAACCTTCTTTAAGTATT
