>Addgene plasmid #141683 | TFORF0748 | depositor partial sequence | sequence record 277187 | Barcode
AGTCTTGAACCTTCTTTAAGTATT
